Addgene plasmid #197203: pAAV-CAG-miRFP680
Purpose: Expresses the protein of miRFP680 in mammalian cells
Depositing lab: Kiryl Piatkevich. Depositing organization: Westlake University. Publication: Quantitative assessment of near-infrared fluorescent proteins. Zhang H, Papadaki S, Sun X, Wang X, Drobizhev M, Yao L, Rehbock M, Koster RW, Wu L, Namikawa K, Piatkevich KD. Nat Methods. 2023 Sep 4. doi: 10.1038/s41592-023-01975-z. PubMed 37666982.
Backbone
  Vector backbone: pAAV-CAG-WPRE
  Vector type: AAV
Growth in bacteria
  Bacterial resistance: Ampicillin, 100 μg/mL
  Growth temperature: 37°C
  Growth strain: NEB Stable
  Copy number: High Copy
Gene/Insert
  Gene/Insert name: miRFP680
  Species: M. musculus (mouse)
  Cloning method: Gibson Cloning
Terms and licenses: Academic/Nonprofit Terms; Industry Terms: Not Available to Industry
Depositor comments: Please visit https://www.researchsquare.com/article/rs-797586/v1 for preprint.
How to cite: pAAV-CAG-miRFP680 was a gift from Kiryl Piatkevich (Addgene plasmid # 197203 ; http://n2t.net/addgene:197203 ; RRID:Addgene_197203)
