[The description below was written by a language model from this plasmid's Addgene catalogue record and pLannotate feature annotations shown in this document.]
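Description:
pAAV-CAG-miRFP680 is an adeno-associated virus transfer plasmid built on the pAAV-CAG-WPRE backbone for expressing the near-infrared fluorescent protein miRFP680 in mammalian cells. The 5,676-nt sequence carries two AAV2 inverted terminal repeats flanking the expression cassette. These are the cis elements needed for replication and packaging of the intervening DNA into recombinant AAV particles when rep/cap and helper functions are supplied separately, and the plasmid can also be used for direct transfection. In bacteria it is maintained by a high-copy ColE1/pUC-type origin and selected with ampicillin through the β-lactamase gene and its native promoter. An f1 phage origin is also present in the backbone. The short lacI, lacZα and SV40 large T antigen matches in the annotation are small leftover fragments from vector construction, not functional genes.

Expression is driven by the composite CAG promoter, annotated here as a CMV immediate-early enhancer fragment, the chicken β-actin promoter and chimeric β-actin/rabbit β-globin intron sequences (the brief "HBB" hit lies at the end of this intron region). This arrangement gives strong, broadly active transcription in mammalian cells. The miRFP680 open reading frame follows. It encodes a constitutively fluorescent protein derived from a Rhodopseudomonas palustris bacterial phytochrome that requires biliverdin as its chromophore. The catalogue entry lists the insert species as mouse, which does not match this bacterial origin. Downstream, a WPRE enhances transcript stability and expression, and an SV40 polyadenylation signal is annotated after it, though on the opposite strand to the cassette. No tags or recombinase sites are annotated. The plasmid comes from a study quantitatively comparing near-infrared fluorescent proteins, so it serves as an expression and AAV-delivery vector for near-infrared imaging.
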