Features (pLannotate 1.2.2; 18 found; start..end, strand, type, name):
     31..279     +  enhancer       CMV enhancer (fragment): human cytomegalovirus immediate early enhancer
    281..558     +  promoter       chicken β-actin promoter: No description available
    559..694     +  intron         hybrid intron (fragment): hybrid between chicken β-actin (CBA) and minute virus of mice (MMV) introns (Gray et al., 2011)
    783..913     +  intron         chimeric intron (fragment): chimera between introns from chicken β-actin and rabbit β-globin
    911..973     +  CDS            HBB (fragment): HBB_LEPEU - Experimental evidence at protein level: Swiss-Prot protein existence level 1. Involved in oxygen transport from the lung to the various peripheral tissues. From Lepus europaeus (European hare).
    985..1932    +  CDS            miRFP680: miRFP680 is a basic (constitutively fluorescent) near ir fluorescent protein published in 2020, derived from Rhodopseudomonas palustris CGA009. It has low acid sensitivity. It requires the cofactor biliverdin for fluorescence.
   1936..1960    +  misc_feature   MCS (fragment): pBluescript multiple cloning site
   1960..2548    +  misc_feature   WPRE: woodchuck hepatitis virus posttranscriptional regulatory element
   2591..2712    -  polyA_signal   SV40 poly(A) signal: SV40 polyadenylation signal
   2735..2803    -  CDS            large T antigen (fragment): large T antigen from SV40 (simian virus 40)
   2874..3007    +  repeat_region  AAV2 ITR: inverted terminal repeat of adeno-associated virus serotype 2 inverted
   3001..3057    -  CDS            lacI (fragment): lac repressor; lacI; The lac repressor binds to the lac operator to inhibit transcription in E. coli. This inhibition can be relieved by adding lactose or isopropyl-β-D-thiogalactopyranoside (IPTG).
   3240..3828    -  rep_origin     ori: high-copy-number ColE1/pMB1/pBR322/pUC origin of replication
   3999..4859    -  CDS            AmpR: β-lactamase; bla; confers resistance to ampicillin, carbenicillin, and related antibiotics
   4860..4964    -  promoter       AmpR promoter: bla
   5017..5445    -  rep_origin     f1 ori (sequence partly withheld): f1 bacteriophage origin of replication; arrow indicates direction of (+) strand synthesis
   5450..5519    -  CDS            lacZα (fragment): LacZα fragment of β-galactosidase; lacZ fragment
   5514..5646    -  repeat_region  AAV2 ITR (fragment): inverted terminal repeat of adeno-associated virus serotype 2 inverted
>Addgene plasmid #197203 | pAAV-CAG-miRFP680 | addgene full sequence | sequence record 387463 | Addgene NGS Result
TATCTACGTAGCCATGCTCTAGGAAGAGTACCATTGACGTCAATAATGACGTATGTTCCCATAGTAACGC
CAATAGGGACTTTCCATTGACGTCAATGGGTGGAGTATTTACGGTAAACTGCCCACTTGGCAGTACATCA
AGTGTATCATATGCCAAGTACGCCCCCTATTGACGTCAATGACGGTAAATGGCCCGCCTGGCATTATGCC
CAGTACATGACCTTATGGGACTTTCCTACTTGGCAGTACATCTACGTATTAGTCATCGCTATTACCATGG
TCGAGGTGAGCCCCACGTTCTGCTTCACTCTCCCCATCTCCCCCCCCTCCCCACCCCCAATTTTGTATTT
ATTTATTTTTTAATTATTTTGTGCAGCGATGGGGGCGGGGGGGGGGGGGGGGCGCGCGCCAGGCGGGGCG
GGGCGGGGCGAGGGGCGGGGCGGGGCGAGGCGGAGAGGTGCGGCGGCAGCCAATCAGAGCGGCGCGCTCC
GAAAGTTTCCTTTTATGGCGAGGCGGCGGCGGCGGCGGCCCTATAAAAAGCGAAGCGCGCGGCGGGCGGG
AGTCGCTGCGCGCTGCCTTCGCCCCGTGCCCCGCTCCGCCGCCGCCTCGCGCCGCCCGCCCCGGCTCTGA
CTGACCGCGTTACTCCCACAGGTGAGCGGGCGGGACGGCCCTTCTCCTCCGGGCTGTAATTAGCGCTTGG
TTTAATGACGGCTTGTTTCTTTTCTGTGGCTGCGTGAAAGCCTTGAGGGGCTCCGGGAGGGCCCTTTGTG
CGGGGGGAGCGGCTCGGGGCTGTCCGCGGGGGGACGGCTGCCTTCGGGGGGGACGGGGCAGGGCGGGGTT
CGGCTTCTGGCGTGTGACCGGCGGCTCTAGAGCCTCTGCTAACCATGTTCATGCCTTCTTCTTTTTCCTA
CAGCTCCTGGGCAACGTGCTGGTTATTGTGCTGTCTCATCATTTTGGCAAAGAATTGGATCCGGTACCGC
CACCATGGCGGAAGGCTCCGTCGCCAGGCAGCCTGACCTCTTGACCTGCGACGATGAGCCGATCCATATC
CCCGGTGCCATCCAACCGCATGGACTGCTGCTCGCCCTCGCCGCCGACATGACGATCGTTGCCGGCAGCG
ACAACCTTCCCGAACTCACCGGACTGGCGATCGGCGCCCTGATCGGCCGCTCTGCGGCCGATGTCTTCGA
CTCGGAGACGCACAACCGTCTGACGATCGCCTTGGCCGAGCCCGGGGCGGCCGTCGGAGCACCGATCACT
GTCGGCTTCACGATGCGAAAGGACGCAGGCTTCATCGGCTCCTGGCATCGCCATGATCAGCTCATCTTCC
TCGAGCTCGAGCCTCCCCAGCGGGACGTCGCCGAGCCGCAGGCGTTCTTCCGCCGCACCAACAGCGCCAT
CCGCCGCCTTCAGGCCGCCGAAACCTTGGAAAGCGCCTGCGCCGCCGCGGCGCAAGAGGTGCGGAAGATT
ACCGGCTTCGATCGGGTGATGATCTATCGCTTCGCCTCCGACTTCAGCGGCGAAGTGATCGCAGAGGATC
GGTGCGCCGAGGTCGAGTCAAAACTAGGCCTGCACTATCCTGCCTCAACCGTGCCGGCGCAGGCCCGTCG
GCTCTATACCATCAACCCGGTACGGATCATTCCCGATATCAATTATCGGCCGGTGCCGGTCACCCCAGAC
CTCAATCCGGTCACCGGGCGGCCGATTGATCTTAGCTTCGCCATCCTGCGCAGCGTCTCGCCCTGCCATC
TGGAGTTCATGCGCAACATAGGCATGCACGGCACGATGTCGATCTCGATTTTGCGCGGCGAGCGACTGTG
GGGATTGATCGTTTGCCATCACCGAACGCCGTACTACGTCGATCTCGATGGCCGCCAAGCCTGCAAGAGG
GTCGCCGAGAGGCTGGCCACTCAGATCGGCGTGATGGAAGAGTAAGAATTCGATATCAAGCTTATCGATA
ATCAACCTCTGGATTACAAAATTTGTGAAAGATTGACTGGTATTCTTAACTATGTTGCTCCTTTTACGCT
ATGTGGATACGCTGCTTTAATGCCTTTGTATCATGCTATTGCTTCCCGTATGGCTTTCATTTTCTCCTCC
TTGTATAAATCCTGGTTGCTGTCTCTTTATGAGGAGTTGTGGCCCGTTGTCAGGCAACGTGGCGTGGTGT
GCACTGTGTTTGCTGACGCAACCCCCACTGGTTGGGGCATTGCCACCACCTGTCAGCTCCTTTCCGGGAC
TTTCGCTTTCCCCCTCCCTATTGCCACGGCGGAACTCATCGCCGCCTGCCTTGCCCGCTGCTGGACAGGG
GCTCGGCTGTTGGGCACTGACAATTCCGTGGTGTTGTCGGGGAAATCATCGTCCTTTCCTTGGCTGCTCG
CCTGTGTTGCCACCTGGATTCTGCGCGGGACGTCCTTCTGCTACGTCCCTTCGGCCCTCAATCCAGCGGA
CCTTCCTTCCCGCGGCCTGCTGCCGGCTCTGCGGCCTCTTCCGCGTCTTCGCCTTCGCCCTCAGACGAGT
CGGATCTCCCTTTGGGCCGCCTCCCCGCATCGATACCGTCGACCCGGGCGGCCGCTTCGAGCAGACATGA
TAAGATACATTGATGAGTTTGGACAAACCACAACTAGAATGCAGTGAAAAAAATGCTTTATTTGTGAAAT
TTGTGATGCTATTGCTTTATTTGTAACCATTATAAGCTGCAATAAACAAGTTAACAACAACAATTGCATT
CATTTTATGTTTCAGGTTCAGGGGGAGATGTGGGAGGTTTTTTAAAGCAAGTAAAACCTCTACAAATGTG
GTAAAATCGATAAGGATCTTCCTAGAGCATGGCTACGTAGATAAGTAGCATGGCGGGTTAATCATTAACT
ACAAGGAACCCCTAGTGATGGAGTTGGCCACTCCCTCTCTGCGCGCTCGCTCGCTCACTGAGGCCGGGCG
ACCAAAGGTCGCCCGACGCCCGGGCTTTGCCCGGGCGGCCTCAGTGAGCGAGCGAGCGCGCAGCTGCATT
AATGAATCGGCCAACGCGCGGGGAGAGGCGGTTTGCGTATTGGGCGCTCTTCCGCTTCCTCGCTCACTGA
CTCGCTGCGCTCGGTCGTTCGGCTGCGGCGAGCGGTATCAGCTCACTCAAAGGCGGTAATACGGTTATCC
ACAGAATCAGGGGATAACGCAGGAAAGAACATGTGAGCAAAAGGCCAGCAAAAGGCCAGGAACCGTAAAA
AGGCCGCGTTGCTGGCGTTTTTCCATAGGCTCCGCCCCCCTGACGAGCATCACAAAAATCGACGCTCAAG
TCAGAGGTGGCGAAACCCGACAGGACTATAAAGATACCAGGCGTTTCCCCCTGGAAGCTCCCTCGTGCGC
TCTCCTGTTCCGACCCTGCCGCTTACCGGATACCTGTCCGCCTTTCTCCCTTCGGGAAGCGTGGCGCTTT
CTCATAGCTCACGCTGTAGGTATCTCAGTTCGGTGTAGGTCGTTCGCTCCAAGCTGGGCTGTGTGCACGA
ACCCCCCGTTCAGCCCGACCGCTGCGCCTTATCCGGTAACTATCGTCTTGAGTCCAACCCGGTAAGACAC
GACTTATCGCCACTGGCAGCAGCCACTGGTAACAGGATTAGCAGAGCGAGGTATGTAGGCGGTGCTACAG
AGTTCTTGAAGTGGTGGCCTAACTACGGCTACACTAGAAGAACAGTATTTGGTATCTGCGCTCTGCTGAA
GCCAGTTACCTTCGGAAAAAGAGTTGGTAGCTCTTGATCCGGCAAACAAACCACCGCTGGTAGCGGTGGT
TTTTTTGTTTGCAAGCAGCAGATTACGCGCAGAAAAAAAGGATCTCAAGAAGATCCTTTGATCTTTTCTA
CGGGGTCTGACGCTCAGTGGAACGAAAACTCACGTTAAGGGATTTTGGTCATGAGATTATCAAAAAGGAT
CTTCACCTAGATCCTTTTAAATTAAAAATGAAGTTTTAAATCAATCTAAAGTATATATGAGTAAACTTGG
TCTGACAGTTACCAATGCTTAATCAGTGAGGCACCTATCTCAGCGATCTGTCTATTTCGTTCATCCATAG
TTGCCTGACTCCCCGTCGTGTAGATAACTACGATACGGGAGGGCTTACCATCTGGCCCCAGTGCTGCAAT
GATACCGCGAGACCCACGCTCACCGGCTCCAGATTTATCAGCAATAAACCAGCCAGCCGGAAGGGCCGAG
CGCAGAAGTGGTCCTGCAACTTTATCCGCCTCCATCCAGTCTATTAATTGTTGCCGGGAAGCTAGAGTAA
GTAGTTCGCCAGTTAATAGTTTGCGCAACGTTGTTGCCATTGCTACAGGCATCGTGGTGTCACGCTCGTC
GTTTGGTATGGCTTCATTCAGCTCCGGTTCCCAACGATCAAGGCGAGTTACATGATCCCCCATGTTGTGC
AAAAAAGCGGTTAGCTCCTTCGGTCCTCCGATCGTTGTCAGAAGTAAGTTGGCCGCAGTGTTATCACTCA
TGGTTATGGCAGCACTGCATAATTCTCTTACTGTCATGCCATCCGTAAGATGCTTTTCTGTGACTGGTGA
GTACTCAACCAAGTCATTCTGAGAATAGTGTATGCGGCGACCGAGTTGCTCTTGCCCGGCGTCAATACGG
GATAATACCGCGCCACATAGCAGAACTTTAAAAGTGCTCATCATTGGAAAACGTTCTTCGGGGCGAAAAC
TCTCAAGGATCTTACCGCTGTTGAGATCCAGTTCGATGTAACCCACTCGTGCACCCAACTGATCTTCAGC
ATCTTTTACTTTCACCAGCGTTTCTGGGTGAGCAAAAACAGGAAGGCAAAATGCCGCAAAAAAGGGAATA
AGGGCGACACGGAAATGTTGAATACTCATACTCTTCCTTTTTCAATATTATTGAAGCATTTATCAGGGTT
ATTGTCTCATGAGCGGATACATATTTGAATGTATTTAGAAAAATAAACAAATAGGGGTTCCGCGCACATT
TCCCCGAAAAGTGCCACCTAAATTGTAAGCGTTAATATTTTGTTAAAATTCGCGTTAAATTTTTGTTAAA
TCAGCTCATTTTTTAACCAATAGGCCGAAATCGGCAAAATCCCTTATAAATCAAAAGAATAGACCGAGAT
AGGGT
[37 nt withheld, positions 5116-5152]
AAAGAACGTGGACTCCAACGTCAAAGG
[49 nt withheld, positions 5180-5228]
T
[91 nt withheld, positions 5230-5320]
G
[124 nt withheld, positions 5322-5445]
CCCATTCGCCATTCAGGCTGCGCAACTGTTGGGAAGGGCGATCGGTGCGGGCCTCTTCGCTATTACGCCA
GCTGCGCGCTCGCTCGCTCACTGAGGCCGCCCGGGCAAAGCCCGGGCGTCGGGCGACCTTTGGTCGCCCG
GCCTCAGTGAGCGAGCGAGCGCGCAGAGAGGGAGTGGCCAACTCCATCACTAGGGGTTCCTTGTAGTTAA
TGATTAACCCGCCATGCTACT
